Addgene plasmid #237104: NanoBiT Assay Vector, HER1(1-668)-LgBiT
Purpose: Express HER1(1-668)-LgBiT Fusion Protein in Mammalian Cells under a CMV promoter
Depositing lab: Promega Corporation.
Backbone
  Vector backbone: pBiT2.3-N [CMV/SmBiT/Blast] Vector
  Vector type: Mammalian Expression
  Selectable markers: Blasticidin
Growth in bacteria
  Bacterial resistance: Kanamycin, 50 μg/mL
  Growth temperature: 37°C
  Growth strain: DH5alpha
  Copy number: High Copy
Gene/Insert
  Gene/Insert name: HER1
  Species: H. sapiens (human)
  Mutation: 1-668
  Entrez Gene: EGFR (a.k.a. ERBB, ERBB1, ERRP, HER1, NISBD2, NNCIS, PIG61, mENA)
  Promoter: CMV
  Tag / fusion protein: LgBiT (C terminal on backbone)
  Cloning method: Other
Terms and licenses: Academic/Nonprofit Terms; Industry Terms
How to cite: NanoBiT Assay Vector, HER1(1-668)-LgBiT was a gift from Promega Corporation (Addgene plasmid # 237104 ; http://n2t.net/addgene:237104 ; RRID:Addgene_237104)
