[The description below was written by a language model from this plasmid's Addgene catalogue record and pLannotate feature annotations shown in this document.]
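Description:
NanoBiT Assay Vector, HER1(1-668)-LgBiT is a mammalian expression plasmid that produces a truncated human EGFR (HER1/ERBB1), residues 1-668, fused at its C terminus to LgBiT, the large subunit of the split NanoLuc luciferase used in NanoBiT complementation assays. In the 6,744-nt full sequence, transcription is driven by the CMV immediate-early enhancer and promoter, followed by a chimeric β-globin/immunoglobulin intron that aids expression. A T7 promoter lies just upstream of the coding region. The EGFR fragment is followed by a NanoLuc-derived fragment corresponding to LgBiT, then a short multiple cloning site remnant and an SV40 polyadenylation signal. The plasmid replicates in E. coli from a high-copy ColE1/pUC origin, with a cer site that helps keep plasmids monomeric. Selection in bacteria is by kanamycin through a neo/nptII gene, which sits behind tandem SV40 early and EM7 promoters and ends in a synthetic poly(A) signal.

The sources disagree in a few places. The catalogue lists blasticidin as the mammalian selectable marker and names a SmBiT/Blast backbone, but the full sequence annotation shows no blasticidin deaminase gene. There, the SV40-driven marker is neo, which would normally confer G418 resistance in mammalian cells. The second feature table (6,472 nt) annotates calmodulin and an adenylyl cyclase 1 fragment in a bidirectional CMV arrangement, together with loxP and BSD, and no EGFR. It therefore appears to describe a different construct and should not be taken as representing this plasmid.

The construct is typically co-expressed with a SmBiT-tagged partner, so that luminescence reports protein proximity such as receptor dimerization in live cells. The record does not specify a particular partner.
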