Features (pLannotate 1.2.2; 20 found; start..end, strand, type, name):
    140..517     +  enhancer       CMV enhancer: human cytomegalovirus immediate early enhancer
    519..718     +  promoter       CMV promoter: human cytomegalovirus (CMV) immediate early promoter
    857..989     +  intron         chimeric intron: chimera between introns from human β-globin and immunoglobulin heavy chain genes
   1033..1051    +  promoter       T7 promoter: promoter for bacteriophage T7 RNA polymerase
   1065..3068    +  CDS            EGFR (fragment): precursor of human epidermal growth factor receptor
   3123..3593    +  CDS            Nluc (fragment): NanoLuc® luciferase human codon-optimized
   3608..3637    +  misc_feature   MCS (fragment): pUC18/19 multiple cloning site
   3644..3693    +  CDS            SET1 (fragment): solubility-enhancement tag derived from T7 phage gene 10B
   3701..3720    +  terminator     T7 terminator (fragment): transcription terminator for bacteriophage T7 RNA polymerase
   3742..3863    -  polyA_signal   SV40 poly(A) signal: SV40 polyadenylation signal
   3886..3954    -  CDS            large T antigen (fragment): large T antigen from SV40 (simian virus 40)
   3959..3991    +  rep_origin     M13 ori (fragment): M13 bacteriophage origin of replication; arrow indicates direction of (+) strand synthesis
   3992..4043    -  misc_feature   bom (fragment): basis of mobility region from pBR322
   4108..4465    +  promoter       SV40 promoter: SV40 enhancer and early promoter
   4480..4527    +  promoter       EM7 promoter: synthetic bacterial promoter&nbsp
   4559..5350    +  CDS            neo: KKA2_KLEPN - Also known as kan, nptII. Experimental evidence at protein level: Swiss-Prot protein existence level 1. Resistance to kanamycin, neomycin, paromomycin, ribostamycin, butirosin and gentamicin B. From Klebsiella pneumoniae.
   5417..5465    +  polyA_signal   poly(A) signal: synthetic polyadenylation signal
   5486..5575    -  CDS            tnpA (fragment): TN5P_ECOLX - Also known as tnp. Experimental evidence at protein level: Swiss-Prot protein existence level 1. Mediates transposition of transposon Tn5 by a 'cut and paste' mechanism. First, the monomeric transposase binds the 19 bp inverted DNA repeats flanking the transposon. Then, dimerization of the DNA- bound transposase creates a synaptic DNA complex. After nicking of the first DNA strand, excision of the transposon proceeds through a series of intermediates. The transposase then mediates the insertion of the transposon at a new site by strand transfer. The activity of the wild- type tran
   5704..6292    -  rep_origin     ori: high-copy-number ColE1/pMB1/pBR322/pUC origin of replication
   6408..6691    +  misc_feature   cer region: ColE1-derived recombination site that helps to maintain plasmids as monomers
>Addgene plasmid #237104 | NanoBiT Assay Vector, HER1(1-668)-LgBiT | addgene full sequence | sequence record 486456 | Addgene NGS Result
TCAATATTGGCCATTAGCCATATTATTCATTGGTTATATAGCATAAATCAATATTGGCTATTGGCCATTG
CATACGTTGTATCTATATCATAATATGTACATTTATATTGGCTCATGTCCAATATGACCGCCATGTTGGC
ATTGATTATTGACTAGTTATTAATAGTAATCAATTACGGGGTCATTAGTTCATAGCCCATATATGGAGTT
CCGCGTTACATAACTTACGGTAAATGGCCCGCCTGGCTGACCGCCCAACGACCCCCGCCCATTGACGTCA
ATAATGACGTATGTTCCCATAGTAACGCCAATAGGGACTTTCCATTGACGTCAATGGGTGGAGTATTTAC
GGTAAACTGCCCACTTGGCAGTACATCAAGTGTATCATATGCCAAGTCCGCCCCCTATTGACGTCAATGA
CGGTAAATGGCCCGCCTGGCATTATGCCCAGTACATGACCTTACGGGACTTTCCTACTTGGCAGTACATC
TACGTATTAGTCATCGCTATTACCATGGTGATGCGGTTTTGGCAGTACACCAATGGGCGTGGATAGCGGT
TTGACTCACGGGGATTTCCAAGTCTCCACCCCATTGACGTCAATGGGAGTTTGTTTTGGCACCAAAATCA
ACGGGACTTTCCAAAATGTCGTAATAACCCCGCCCCGTTGACGCAAATGGGCGGTAGGCGTGTACGGTGG
GAGGTCTATATAAGCAGAGCTGGTTTAGTGAACCGTCAGATCACTAGAAGCTTTATTGCGGTAGTTTATC
ACAGTTAAATTGCTAACGCAGTCAGTGCTTCTGACACAACAGTCTCGAACTTAAGCTGCAGAAGTTGGTC
GTGAGGCACTGGGCAGGTAAGTATCAAGGTTACAAGACAGGTTTAAGGAGACCAATAGAAACTGGGCTTG
TCGAGACAGAGAAGACTCTTGCGTTTCTGATAGGCACCTATTGGTCTTACTGACATCCACTTTGCCTTTC
TCTCCACAGGTGTCCACTCCCAGTTCAATTACAGCTCTTAAGGCTAGAGTATTAATACGACTCACTATAG
GGCTAGCGATCGCCATGCGACCCTCCGGGACGGCCGGGGCAGCGCTCCTGGCGCTGCTGGCTGCGCTCTG
CCCGGCGAGTCGGGCTCTGGAGGAAAAGAAAGTTTGCCAAGGCACGAGTAACAAGCTCACGCAGTTGGGC
ACTTTTGAAGATCATTTTCTCAGCCTCCAGAGGATGTTCAATAACTGTGAGGTGGTCCTTGGGAATTTGG
AAATTACCTATGTGCAGAGGAATTATGATCTTTCCTTCTTAAAGACCATCCAGGAGGTGGCTGGTTATGT
CCTCATTGCCCTCAACACAGTGGAGCGAATTCCTTTGGAAAACCTGCAGATCATCAGAGGAAATATGTAC
TACGAAAATTCCTATGCCTTAGCAGTCTTATCTAACTATGATGCAAATAAAACCGGACTGAAGGAGCTGC
CCATGAGAAATTTACAGGAAATCCTGCATGGCGCCGTGCGGTTCAGCAACAACCCTGCCCTGTGCAACGT
GGAGAGCATCCAGTGGCGGGACATAGTCAGCAGTGACTTTCTCAGCAACATGTCGATGGACTTCCAGAAC
CACCTGGGCAGCTGCCAAAAGTGTGATCCAAGCTGTCCCAATGGGAGCTGCTGGGGTGCAGGAGAGGAGA
ACTGCCAGAAACTGACCAAAATCATCTGTGCCCAGCAGTGCTCCGGGCGCTGCCGTGGCAAGTCCCCCAG
TGACTGCTGCCACAACCAGTGTGCTGCAGGCTGCACAGGCCCCCGGGAGAGCGACTGCCTGGTCTGCCGC
AAATTCCGAGACGAAGCCACGTGCAAGGACACCTGCCCCCCACTCATGCTCTACAACCCCACCACGTACC
AGATGGATGTGAACCCCGAGGGCAAATACAGCTTTGGTGCCACCTGCGTGAAGAAGTGTCCCCGTAATTA
TGTGGTGACAGATCACGGCTCGTGCGTCCGAGCCTGTGGGGCCGACAGCTATGAGATGGAGGAAGACGGC
GTCCGCAAGTGTAAGAAGTGCGAAGGGCCTTGCCGCAAAGTGTGTAACGGAATAGGTATTGGTGAATTTA
AAGACTCACTCTCCATAAATGCTACGAATATTAAACACTTCAAAAACTGCACCTCCATCAGTGGCGATCT
CCACATCCTGCCGGTGGCATTTAGGGGTGACTCCTTCACACATACTCCTCCTCTGGATCCACAGGAACTG
GATATTCTGAAAACCGTAAAGGAAATCACAGGGTTTTTGCTGATTCAGGCTTGGCCTGAAAACAGGACGG
ACCTCCATGCCTTTGAGAACCTAGAAATCATACGCGGCAGGACCAAGCAACATGGTCAGTTTTCTCTTGC
AGTCGTCAGCCTGAACATAACATCCTTGGGATTACGCTCCCTCAAGGAGATAAGTGATGGAGATGTGATA
ATTTCAGGAAACAAAAATTTGTGCTATGCAAATACAATAAACTGGAAAAAACTGTTTGGGACCTCCGGTC
AGAAAACCAAAATTATAAGCAACAGAGGTGAAAACAGCTGCAAGGCCACAGGCCAGGTCTGCCATGCCTT
GTGCTCCCCCGAGGGCTGCTGGGGCCCGGAGCCCAAGGACTGCGTCTCTTGCCGGAATGTCAGCCGAGGC
AGGGAATGCGTGGACAAGTGCAACCTTCTGGAGGGTGAGCCAAGGGAGTTTGTGGAGAACTCTGAGTGCA
TACAGTGCCACCCAGAGTGCCTGCCTCAGGCCATGAACATCACCTGCACAGGACGGGGACCAGACAACTG
TATCCAGTGTGCCCACTACATTGACGGCCCCCACTGCGTCAAGACCTGCCCGGCAGGAGTCATGGGAGAA
AACAACACCCTGGTCTGGAAGTACGCAGACGCCGGCCATGTGTGCCACCTGTGCCATCCAAACTGCACCT
ACGGATGCACAGGGCCAGGTCTTGAAGGCTGTCCAACGAATGGGCCTAAGATCCCGTCCATCGCCACTGG
GATGGTGGGGGCCCTCCTCTTGCTGCTGGTGGTGGCCCTGGGGATCGGCCTCTTCATGGTTTCTCAAGGC
AGTTCAGGTGGTGGCGGGAGCGGAGGTGGAGGCTCGAGCGGTGTCTTCACACTCGAAGATTTCGTTGGGG
ACTGGGAACAGACAGCCGCCTACAACCTGGACCAAGTCCTTGAACAGGGAGGTGTGTCCAGTTTGCTGCA
GAATCTCGCCGTGTCCGTAACTCCGATCCAAAGGATTGTCCGGAGCGGTGAAAATGCCCTGAAGATCGAC
ATCCATGTCATCATCCCGTATGAAGGTCTGAGCGCCGACCAAATGGCCCAGATCGAAGAGGTGTTTAAGG
TGGTGTACCCTGTGGATGATCATCACTTTAAGGTGATCCTGCCCTATGGCACACTGGTAATCGACGGGGT
TACGCCGAACATGCTGAACTATTTCGGACGGCCGTATGAAGGCATCGCCGTGTTCGACGGCAAAAAGATC
ACTGTAACAGGGACCCTGTGGAACGGCAACAAAATTATCGACGAGCGCCTGATCACCCCCGACGGCTCCA
TGCTGTTCCGAGTAACCATCAACAGCTAAGGCCGCGACTCTAGAGTCGACCTGCAGGCATGCAAGCTGAT
CCGGCTGCTAACAAAGCCCGAAAGGAAGCTGAGTTGGCTGCTGCCACCGCTGAGCAATAACTAGCATAAC
CCCTTGGGGCGGCCGCTTCGAGCAGACATGATAAGATACATTGATGAGTTTGGACAAACCACAACTAGAA
TGCAGTGAAAAAAATGCTTTATTTGTGAAATTTGTGATGCTATTGCTTTATTTGTAACCATTATAAGCTG
CAATAAACAAGTTAACAACAACAATTGCATTCATTTTATGTTTCAGGTTCAGGGGGAGATGTGGGAGGTT
TTTTTAAGCAAGTAAAACCTCTACAAATGTGGTAAAATCGAATTTTAACAAAATATTAACGCTTACAATT
TCCTGATGCGGTATTTTCTCCTTACGCATCTGTGCGGTATTTCACACCGCATACGCGGATCTGCGCAGCA
CCATGGCCTGAAATAACCTCTGAAAGAGGAACTTGGTTAGGTACCTTCTGAGGCGGAAAGAACCAGCTGT
GGAATGTGTGTCAGTTAGGGTGTGGAAAGTCCCCAGGCTCCCCAGCAGGCAGAAGTATGCAAAGCATGCA
TCTCAATTAGTCAGCAACCAGGTGTGGAAAGTCCCCAGGCTCCCCAGCAGGCAGAAGTATGCAAAGCATG
CATCTCAATTAGTCAGCAACCATAGTCCCGCCCCTAACTCCGCCCATCCCGCCCCTAACTCCGCCCAGTT
CCGCCCATTCTCCGCCCCATGGCTGACTAATTTTTTTTATTTATGCAGAGGCCGAGGCCGCCTCGGCCTC
TGAGCTATTCCAGAAGTAGTGAGGAGGCTTTTTTGGAGGCCTAGGCTTTTGCAAAAAGCTTAATTAACTG
TTGACAATTAATCATCGGCATAGTATATCGGCATAGTATAATACGACAAGGTGAGGAACTAAACCCAGGA
GGCAGATCATGATTGAACAAGATGGATTGCACGCAGGTTCTCCGGCCGCTTGGGTGGAGAGGCTATTCGG
CTATGACTGGGCACAACAGACAATCGGCTGCTCTGATGCCGCCGTGTTCCGGCTGTCAGCGCAGGGGCGC
CCGGTTCTTTTTGTCAAGACCGACCTGTCCGGTGCCCTGAATGAACTGCAGGACGAGGCAGCGCGGCTAT
CGTGGCTGGCCACGACGGGCGTTCCTTGCGCAGCTGTGCTCGACGTTGTCACTGAAGCGGGAAGGGACTG
GCTGCTATTGGGCGAAGTGCCGGGGCAGGATCTCCTGTCATCTCACCTTGCTCCTGCCGAGAAAGTATCC
ATCATGGCTGATGCAATGCGGCGGCTGCATACGCTTGATCCGGCTACCTGCCCATTCGACCACCAAGCGA
AACATCGCATCGAGCGAGCACGTACTCGGATGGAAGCCGGTCTTGTCGATCAGGATGATCTGGACGAAGA
GCATCAGGGGCTCGCGCCAGCCGAACTGTTCGCCAGGCTCAAGGCGCGCATGCCCGACGGCGAGGATCTC
GTCGTGACCCATGGCGATGCCTGCTTGCCGAATATCATGGTGGAAAATGGCCGCTTTTCTGGATTCATCG
ACTGTGGCCGGCTGGGTGTGGCGGACCGCTATCAGGACATAGCGTTGGCTACCCGTGATATTGCTGAAGA
GCTTGGCGGCGAATGGGCTGACCGCTTCCTCGTGCTTTACGGTATCGCCGCTCCCGATTCGCAGCGCATC
GCCTTCTATCGCCTTCTTGACGAGTTCTTCTGAGCGGGACTCTGGGGTTCGAAATGACCGACCAAGCGAC
GCCCAACCTGCCATCACGATGGCCGCAATAAAATATCTTTATTTTCATTACATCTGTGTGTTGGTTTTTT
GTGTGAATCGATAGCGATAAGGATCCTCTTTGCGCTTGCGTTTTCCCTTGTCCAGATAGCCCAGTAGCTG
ACATTCATCCGGGGTCAGCACCGTTTCTGCGGACTGGCTTTCTACCCGGTATCAGCTCACTCAAAGGCGG
TAATACGGTTATCCACAGAATCAGGGGATAACGCAGGAAAGAACATGTGAGCAAAAGGCCAGCAAAAGGC
CAGGAACCGTAAAAAGGCCGCGTTGCTGGCGTTTTTCCATAGGCTCCGCCCCCCTGACGAGCATCACAAA
AATCGACGCTCAAGTCAGAGGTGGCGAAACCCGACAGGACTATAAAGATACCAGGCGTTTCCCCCTGGAA
GCTCCCTCGTGCGCTCTCCTGTTCCGACCCTGCCGCTTACCGGATACCTGTCCGCCTTTCTCCCTTCGGG
AAGCGTGGCGCTTTCTCATAGCTCACGCTGTAGGTATCTCAGTTCGGTGTAGGTCGTTCGCTCCAAGCTG
GGCTGTGTGCACGAACCCCCCGTTCAGCCCGACCGCTGCGCCTTATCCGGTAACTATCGTCTTGAGTCCA
ACCCGGTAAGACACGACTTATCGCCACTGGCAGCAGCCACTGGTAACAGGATTAGCAGAGCGAGGTATGT
AGGCGGTGCTACAGAGTTCTTGAAGTGGTGGCCTAACTACGGCTACACTAGAAGGACAGTATTTGGTATC
TGCGCTCTGCTGAAGCCAGTTACCTTCGGAAAAAGAGTTGGTAGCTCTTGATCCGGCAAACAAACCACCG
CTGGTAGCGGTGGTTTTTTTGTTTGCAAGCAGCAGATTACGCGCAGAAAAAAAGGATTTCAAGAAGATCC
TTTGATCTTTTCTACGGGGTCTGACGCTCAGTGGAACGAAAACTCACGTTAAGGGATTTTGGTCATGAGA
TTATCAAAAAGGATCTTCACCTAGATCCTTTTATAGTCCGGAAATACAGGAACGCACGCTGGATGGCCCT
TCGCTGGGATGGTGAAACCATGAAAAATGGCAGCTTCAGTGGATTAAGTGGGGGTAATGTGGCCTGTACC
CTCTGGTTGCATAGGTATTCATACGGTTAAAATTTATCAGGCGCGATTGCGGCAGTTTTTCGGGTGGTTT
GTTGCCATTTTTACCTGTCTGCTGCCGTGATCGCGCTGAACGCGTTTTAGCGGTGCGTACAATTAAGGGA
TTATGGTAAATCCACTTACTGTCTGCCCTCGTAGCCATCGAGATAAACCGCAGTACTCCGGCCACGATGC
GTCCGGCGTAGAGGATCGAGATCT
