Features (pLannotate 1.2.2; 22 found; start..end, strand, type, name):
    365..446     -  polyA_signal   SV40 poly(A) signal: SV40 polyadenylation signal
    469..552     -  CDS            large T antigen (fragment): large T antigen from SV40 (simian virus 40)
    608..640     -  misc_feature   MCS (fragment): pUC18/19 multiple cloning site
    652..1098    -  CDS            CALM1 (sequence withheld): CALM1_HUMAN - Also known as CALM, CAM, CAM1. Experimental evidence at protein level: Swiss-Prot protein existence level 1. (Microbial infection) Required for Legionella pneumophila SidJ glutamylase activity. From Homo sapiens (Human).
   1156..1629    -  CDS            Nluc (fragment): NanoLuc® luciferase human codon-optimized
   1668..1686    -  promoter       SP6 promoter: promoter for bacteriophage SP6 RNA polymerase
   1712..1734    -  promoter       minimal CMV promoter (fragment): human cytomegalovirus (CMV) immediate early promoter
   1744..2109    +  enhancer       CMV enhancer: human cytomegalovirus immediate early enhancer
   2111..2310    +  promoter       CMV promoter: human cytomegalovirus (CMV) immediate early promoter
   2449..2581    +  intron         chimeric intron: chimera between introns from human β-globin and immunoglobulin heavy chain genes
   2625..2643    +  promoter       T7 promoter: promoter for bacteriophage T7 RNA polymerase
   2741..3676    +  CDS            ADCY1 (fragment): ADCY1_HUMAN - Experimental evidence at protein level: Swiss-Prot protein existence level 1. Catalyzes the formation of the signaling molecule cAMP in response to G-protein signaling. Mediates responses to increased cellular Ca(2+)/calmodulin levels (By similarity). May be involved in regulatory processes in the central nervous system. May play a role in memory and learning. Plays a role in the regulation of the circadian rhythm of daytime contrast sensitivity probably by modulating the rhythmic synthesis of cyclic AMP in the retina (By similarity). From Homo sapiens (Human).
   3772..3827    +  misc_feature   MCS: pUC18/19 multiple cloning site
   3876..3997    -  polyA_signal   SV40 poly(A) signal: SV40 polyadenylation signal
   4020..4088    -  CDS            large T antigen (fragment): large T antigen from SV40 (simian virus 40)
   4112..4145    +  protein_bind   loxP: Cre-mediated recombination occurs in the 8-bp core sequence (GCATACAT). Cre recombinase
   4155..4202    +  promoter       EM7 promoter: synthetic bacterial promoter&nbsp
   4234..5025    +  CDS            neo: KKA2_KLEPN - Also known as kan, nptII. Experimental evidence at protein level: Swiss-Prot protein existence level 1. Resistance to kanamycin, neomycin, paromomycin, ribostamycin, butirosin and gentamicin B. From Klebsiella pneumoniae.
   5186..5774    -  rep_origin     ori: high-copy-number ColE1/pMB1/pBR322/pUC origin of replication
   5900..5948    -  polyA_signal   poly(A) signal: synthetic polyadenylation signal
   5972..6370    -  CDS            BSD: blasticidin S deaminase; Aspergillus terreus BSD; confers resistance to blasticidin
   6401..286     -  promoter       SV40 promoter (across the origin): SV40 enhancer and early promoter
>Addgene plasmid #237104 | NanoBiT Assay Vector, HER1(1-668)-LgBiT Sequencing Result | analyzer sequence | sequence record 474677
GGCCTCTGCATAAATAAAAAAAATTAGTCAGCCATGGGGCGGAGAATGGGCGGAACTGGGCGGAGTTAGG
GGCGGGATGGGCGGAGTTAGGGGCGGGACTATGGTTGCTGACTAATTGAGATGCATGCTTTGCATACTTC
TGCCTGCTGGGGAGCCTGGGGACTTTCCACACCTGGTTGCTGACTAATTGAGATGCATGCTTTGCATACT
TCTGCCTGCTGGGGAGCCTGGGGACTTTCCACACCCTAACTGACACACATTCCACAGCTGGTTCTTTCCG
CCTCAGAAGGTACCTAACCAAGTTCCTCTTTCAGAGGTTATTTCAGGCCATGGTGCTGCGCAAGACGCGT
TAATTAAGACGTCGGCAGTGAAAAAAATGCTTTATTTGTGAAATTTGTGATGCTATTGCTTTATTTGTAA
CCATTATAAGCTGCAATAAACAAGTTAACAACAACAATTGCATTCATTTTATGTTTCAGGTTCAGGGGGA
GGTGTGGGAGGTTTTTTAAAGCAAGTAAAACCTCTACAAATGTGGTATGGCTGATTATGATCCGCGGCCG
CAATACGTCGACGTTATCAGCTGACTTCGTACGAGAGCCTAGGTGTTTCTAGAGGATCCCCGGGTACCGA
GCCCGAATTCGTTTAAACTCA
[447 nt withheld, positions 652-1098]
GGCGATCGCACCGCTCGAGCCTCCACCTCCGCTCCCGCCACCACCGGAGCTCCCACTGTTGATGGTTACT
CGGAACAGCATGGAGCCGTCGGGGGTGATCAGGCGCTCGTCGATAATTTTGTTGCCGTTCCACAGGGTCC
CTGTTACAGTGATCTTTTTGCCGTCGAACACGGCGATGCCTTCATACGGCCGTCCGAAATAGTTCAGCAT
GTTCGGCGTAACCCCGTCGATTACCAGTGTGCCATAGGGCAGGATCACCTTAAAGTGATGATCATCCACA
GGGTACACCACCTTAAACACCTCTTCGATCTGGGCCATTTGGTCGGCGCTCAGACCTTCATACGGGATGA
TGACATGGATGTCGATCTTCAGGGCATTTTCACCGCTCCGGACAATCCTTTGGATCGGAGTTACGGACAC
GGCGAGATTCTGCAGCAAACTGGACACACCTCCCTGTTCAAGGACTTGGTCCAGGTTGTAGGCGGCTGTC
TGTTCCCAGTCCCCAACGAAATCTTCGAGTGTGAAGACCATGGTGAGCGCTAGCTGCAAAAAGAACAAGT
AGCTTGTATTCTATAGTGTCACCTAAATGGGCGATCTGACGGTTCACTAAACCAGCTCTGCTTATATAGG
CCTCCCTGGCGCGCCACTAGTTATTAATAGTAATCAATTACGGGGTCATTAGTTCATAGCCCATATATGG
AGTTCCGCGTTACATAACTTACGGTAAATGGCCCGCCTGGCTGACCGCCCAACGACCCCCGCCCATTGAC
GTCAATAATGACGTATGTTCCCATAGTAACGCCAATAGGGACTTTCCATTGACGTCAATGGGTGGAGTAT
TTACGGTAAACTGCCCACTTGGCAGTACATCAAGTGTATCATATGCCAAGTCCGCCCCCTATTGACGTCA
ATGACGGTAAATGGCCCGCCTGGCATTATGCCCAGTACATGACCTTACGGGACTTTCCTACTTGGCAGTA
CATCTACGTATTAGTCATCGCTATTACCATGGTGATGCGGTTTTGGCAGTACACCAATGGGCGTGGATAG
CGGTTTGACTCACGGGGATTTCCAAGTCTCCACCCCATTGACGTCAATGGGAGTTTGTTTTGGCACCAAA
ATCAACGGGACTTTCCAAAATGTCGTAATAACCCCGCCCCGTTGACGCAAATGGGCGGTAGGCGTGTACG
GTGGGAGGTCTATATAAGCAGAGCTGGTTTAGTGAACCGTCAGATCACTAGAAGCTTTATTGCGGTAGTT
TATCACAGTTAAATTGCTAACGCAGTCAGTGCTTCTGACACAACAGTCTCGAACTTAAGCTGCAGAAGTT
GGTCGTGAGGCACTGGGCAGGTAAGTATCAAGGTTACAAGACAGGTTTAAGGAGACCAATAGAAACTGGG
CTTGTCGAGACAGAGAAGACTCTTGCGTTTCTGATAGGCACCTATTGGTCTTACTGACATCCACTTTGCC
TTTCTCTCCACAGGTGTCCACTCCCAGTTCAATTACAGCTCTTAAGGCTAGAGTATTAATACGACTCACT
ATAGGGCTAGCGCTCACCATGGTGACCGGCTACCGGCTGTTCGAGGAGATTCTCGGGAGCTCCGGTGGTG
GCGGGAGCGGAGGTGGAGGCTCGAGCGGTGCGATCGCCATGTATGGGGTCTTTGTGCGGATTCTGACTGA
GCGTTCACAGAGGAAGGCGTTCCTGCAGGCCCGGAGCTGCATTGAGGACCGACTGAGGCTGGAGGATGAG
AACGAGAAGCAGGAGCGGCTCCTCATGAGCCTCCTGCCCCGGAACGTTGCCATGGAGATGAAGGAGGACT
TCCTGAAGCCCCCTGAGAGGATTTTCCACAAGATTTACATCCAGAGGCACGACAATGTGAGCATCCTGTT
TGCTGACATCGTGGGTTTCACGGGCTTGGCATCCCAGTGCACAGCCCAGGAGCTGGTGAAACTCCTCAAT
GAGCTCTTCGGCAAGTTCGATGAATTAGCCACGGAGAACCACTGTCGCCGCATCAAGATTCTCGGGGACT
GCTACTACTGCGTGTCGGGCCTCACCCAGCCCAAGACTGACCATGCCCACTGCTGTGTGGAGATGGGACT
CGACATGATTGATACCATCACATCTGTGGCTGAAGCCACCGAGGTGGATCTGAACATGCGTGTGGGTCTG
CACACGGGCAGGGTCCTCTGTGGTGTCCTGGGCTTGCGCAAGTGGCAGTACGACGTGTGGTCCAATGATG
TGACCTTGGCCAATGTCATGGAAGCCGCTGGCCTGCCAGGGAAGGTTCATATCACAAAGACGACCCTAGC
GTGCTTGAATGGGGACTACGAGGTAGAACCGGGTTACGGACATGAGAGGAACAGTTTCTTGAAAACTCAT
AACATCGAAACCTTTTTTATTGTGCCATCCCATCGCCGAAAGATATTTCCAGGCCTGATTCTCTCAGATA
TAAAACCGGCCAAAAGGATGAAGTTCAAGACTGTCTGCTACCTGCTGGTGCAGCTCATGCACTGCCGGAA
AATGTTCAAGGCCGAGATCCCCTTCTCCAATGTCATGACCTGCGAGGACGATGACAAGGTTCAGATCCAT
CCCTCACTGAGTGGCCTGGATGTCCTCCTGGGGTTTTGGTCTCCCACCCTGCAACGGGGACGACTGTGCA
CGTGAGTTTAAACGAATTCGGGCTCGGTACCCGGGGATCCTCTAGAGTCGACCTGCAGGCATGCAAGCTG
ATTTGGCTGCTGCCACCGCTGAGCAAGGCCGCTTCGAGCAGACATGATAAGATACATTGATGAGTTTGGA
CAAACCACAACTAGAATGCAGTGAAAAAAATGCTTTATTTGTGAAATTTGTGATGCTATTGCTTTATTTG
TAACCATTATAAGCTGCAATAAACAAGTTAACAACAACAATTGCATTCATTTTATGTTTCAGGTTCAGGG
GGAGATGTGGGAGGTTTTTTTAAGCAAGTAAAACCTCTACAAATGTGGTAAAATCTTAATTAAGAATTCT
AATATAACTTCGTATAGCATACATTATACGAAGTTATGGATCCACTGTTGACAATTAATCATCGGCATAG
TATATCGGCATAGTATAATACGACAAGGTGAGGAACTAAACCCAGGAGGCAGATCATGATTGAACAAGAT
GGATTGCACGCAGGTTCTCCGGCCGCTTGGGTGGAGAGGCTATTCGGCTATGACTGGGCACAACAGACAA
TCGGCTGCTCTGATGCCGCCGTGTTCCGGCTGTCAGCGCAGGGGCGCCCGGTTCTTTTTGTCAAGACCGA
CCTGTCCGGTGCCCTGAATGAACTGCAGGACGAGGCAGCGCGGCTATCGTGGCTGGCCACGACGGGCGTT
CCTTGCGCAGCTGTGCTCGACGTTGTCACTGAAGCGGGAAGGGACTGGCTGCTATTGGGCGAAGTGCCGG
GGCAGGATCTCCTGTCATCTCACCTTGCTCCTGCCGAGAAAGTATCCATCATGGCTGATGCAATGCGGCG
GCTGCATACGCTTGATCCGGCTACCTGCCCATTCGACCACCAAGCGAAACATCGCATCGAGCGAGCACGT
ACTCGGATGGAAGCCGGTCTTGTCGATCAGGATGATCTGGACGAAGAGCATCAGGGGCTCGCGCCAGCCG
AACTGTTCGCCAGGCTCAAGGCGCGCATGCCCGACGGCGAGGATCTCGTCGTGACCCATGGCGATGCCTG
CTTGCCGAATATCATGGTGGAAAATGGCCGCTTTTCTGGATTCATCGACTGTGGCCGGCTGGGTGTGGCG
GACCGCTATCAGGACATAGCGTTGGCTACCCGTGATATTGCTGAAGAGCTTGGCGGCGAATGGGCTGACC
GCTTCCTCGTGCTTTACGGTATCGCCGCTCCCGATTCGCAGCGCATCGCCTTCTATCGCCTTCTTGACGA
GTTCTTCTGATTCGAAATGACCGACCAAGCGACGCCCAACCGGTATCAGCTCACTCAAAGGCGGTAATAC
GGTTATCCACAGAATCAGGGGATAACGCAGGAAAGAACATGTGAGCAAAAGGCCAGCAAAAGGCCAGGAA
CCGTAAAAAGGCCGCGTTGCTGGCGTTTTTCCATAGGCTCCGCCCCCCTGACGAGCATCACAAAAATCGA
CGCTCAAGTCAGAGGTGGCGAAACCCGACAGGACTATAAAGATACCAGGCGTTTCCCCCTGGAAGCTCCC
TCGTGCGCTCTCCTGTTCCGACCCTGCCGCTTACCGGATACCTGTCCGCCTTTCTCCCTTCGGGAAGCGT
GGCGCTTTCTCATAGCTCACGCTGTAGGTATCTCAGTTCGGTGTAGGTCGTTCGCTCCAAGCTGGGCTGT
GTGCACGAACCCCCCGTTCAGCCCGACCGCTGCGCCTTATCCGGTAACTATCGTCTTGAGTCCAACCCGG
TAAGACACGACTTATCGCCACTGGCAGCAGCCACTGGTAACAGGATTAGCAGAGCGAGGTATGTAGGCGG
TGCTACAGAGTTCTTGAAGTGGTGGCCTAACTACGGCTACACTAGAAGGACAGTATTTGGTATCTGCGCT
CTGCTGAAGCCAGTTACCTTCGGAAAAAGAGTTGGTAGCTCTTGATCCGGCAAACAAACCACCGCTGGTA
GCGGTGGTTTTTTTGTTTGCAAGCAGCAGATTACGCGCAGAAAAAAAGGATTTCAAGAAGATCCTTTGAT
CTTTTCTACGGGGTCTGACGCTCAGTGGAACGAAAACTCACGTTAAGGGATTTTGGTCATGAGATTATCA
AAAAGGATCTTCACCTAGATCCTTTTATAGTCCGGAATCGTCACACAAAAAACCAACACACAGATGTAAT
GAAAATAAAGATATTTTATTGCGGCCATCGTGATGGCTAGAGTTTAGCCCTCCCACACATAACCAGAGGG
CAGCAATTCACGAATCCCAACTGCCGTCGGCTGTCCATCACTGTCCTTCACTATGGCTTTGATCCCAGGA
TGCAGATCGAGAAGCACCTGTCGGCACCGTCCGCAGGGGCTCAAGATGCCCCTGTTCTCATTTCCGATCG
CGACGATACAAGTCAGGTTGCCAGCTGCCGCAGCAGCAGCAGTGCCCAGCACCACGAGTTCTGCACAAGG
TCCCCCAGTAAAATGATATACATTGACACCAGTGAAGATGCGGCCGTCGCTAGAGAGAGCTGCGCTGGCG
ACGCTGTAGTCTTCAGAGATGGGGATGCTGTTGATTGTAGCCGTTGCTCTTTCAATGAGGGTGGATTCTT
CTTGAGACAAAGGCTTGGCCATGGTGGCGCTAGTGTCAGAAGAATCGAGCTTTTTGCAAAAGCCTAGGCC
TCCAAAAAAGCCTCCTCACTACTTCTGGAATAGCTCAGAGGCCGAGGCGGCCTC
